>Addgene plasmid #131746 | pCS4127 | addgene full sequence | sequence record 261381 | Addgene NGS Result
GACGGATCGGGAGATCTCCCGATCCCCTATGGTGCACTCTCAGTACAATCTGCTCTGATGCCGCATAGTT
AAGCCAGTATCTGCTCCCTGCTTGTGTGTTGGAGGTCGCTGAGTAGTGCGCGAGCAAAATTTAAGCTACA
ACAAGGCAAGGCTTGACCGACAATTGCATGAAGAATCTGCTTAGGGTTAGGCGTTTTGCGCTGCTTCGCG
ATGTACGGGCCAGATATACGCGTTGACATTGATTATTGACTAGTTATTAATAGTAATCAATTACGGGGTC
ATTAGTTCATAGCCCATATATGGAGTTCCGCGTTACATAACTTACGGTAAATGGCCCGCCTGGCTGACCG
CCCAACGACCCCCGCCCATTGACGTCAATAATGACGTATGTTCCCATAGTAACGCCAATAGGGACTTTCC
ATTGACGTCAATGGGTGGAGTATTTACGGTAAACTGCCCACTTGGCAGTACATCAAGTGTATCATATGCC
AAGTACGCCCCCTATTGACGTCAATGACGGTAAATGGCCCGCCTGGCATTATGCCCAGTACATGACCTTA
TGGGACTTTCCTACTTGGCAGTACATCTACGTATTAGTCATCGCTATTACCATGGTGATGCGGTTTTGGC
AGTACATCAATGGGCGTGGATAGCGGTTTGACTCACGGGGATTTCCAAGTCTCCACCCCATTGACGTCAA
TGGGAGTTTGTTTTGGCACCAAAATCAACGGGACTTTCCAAAATGTCGTAACAACTCCGCCCCATTGACG
CAAATGGGCGGTAGGCGTGTACGGTGGGAGGTCTATATAAGCAGAGCTCTCTGGCTAACTAGAGAACCCA
CTGCTTACTGGCTTATCGAAATTAATACGACTCACTATAGGGAGACCCAAGCTGGCTAGCGTTTAAACTT
AAGCTTGGTACCCGCCACCATGGTGAGCAAGGGCGAGGAGCTGTTCACCGGGGTGGTGCCCATCCTGGTC
GAGCTGGACGGCGACGTAAACGGCCACAAGTTCAGCGTGTCCGGCGAGGGCGAGGGCGATGCCACCTACG
GCAAGCTGACCCTGAAGTTCATCTGCACCACCGGCAAGCTGCCCGTGCCCTGGCCCACCCTCGTGACCAC
CCTGACCTACGGCGTGCAGTGCTTCAGCCGCTACCCCGACCACATGAAGCAGCACGACTTCTTCAAGTCC
GCCATGCCCGAAGGCTACGTCCAGGAGCGCACCATCTTCTTCAAGGACGACGGCAACTACAAGACCCGCG
CCGAGGTGAAGTTCGAGGGCGACACCCTGGTGAACCGCATCGAGCTGAAGGGCATCGACTTCAAGGAGGA
CGGCAACATCCTGGGGCACAAGCTGGAGTACAACTACAACAGCCACAACGTCTATATCATGGCCGACAAG
CAGAAGAATGGCATCAAGGTGAACTTCAAGATCCGCCACAACATCGAGGACGGCAGCGTGCAGCTCGCCG
ACCACTACCAGCAGAACACCCCCATCGGCGACGGCCCCGTGCTGCTGCCCGACAACCACTACCTGAGCAC
CCAGTCCGCCCTGAGCAAAGACCCCAACGAGAAGCGCGATCACATGGTCCTGCTGGAGTTCGTGACCGCC
GCCGGGATCACTCTCGGCATGGACGAGCTGTACAAGTAACTCGAGAAACAAACAAAGCTGTCACCGGTGC
TTGGTACGTTATATTCAGCCGGTCTGATGAGTCTTGAAGAGACGAAACAGCAAAAAGAAAAATAAAAATC
TAGAGGGCCCGTTTAAACCCGCTGATCAGCCTCGACTGTGCCTTCTAGTTGCCAGCCATCTGTTGTTTGC
CCCTCCCCCGTGCCTTCCTTGACCCTGGAAGGTGCCACTCCCACTGTCCTTTCCTAATAAAATGAGGAAA
TTGCATCGCATTGTCTGAGTAGGTGTCATTCTATTCTGGGGGGTGGGGTGGGGCAGGACAGCAAGGGGGA
GGATTGGGAAGACAATAGCAGGCATGCTGGGGATGCGGTGGGCTCTATGGCTTCTGAGGCGGAAAGAACC
AGCTGGGGCTCTAGGGGGTATCCCC
[124 nt withheld, positions 2056-2179]
C
[91 nt withheld, positions 2181-2271]
A
[49 nt withheld, positions 2273-2321]
CCTTTGACGTTGGAGTCCACGTTCTTT
[37 nt withheld, positions 2349-2385]
ACCCTATCTCGGTCTATTCTTTTGATTTATAAGGGATTTTGCCGATTTCGGCCTATTGGTTAAAAAATGA
GCTGATTTAACAAAAATTTAACGCGAATTAATTCTGTGGAATGTGTGTCAGTTAGGGTGTGGAAAGTCCC
CAGGCTCCCCAGCAGGCAGAAGTATGCAAAGCATGCATCTCAATTAGTCAGCAACCAGGTGTGGAAAGTC
CCCAGGCTCCCCAGCAGGCAGAAGTATGCAAAGCATGCATCTCAATTAGTCAGCAACCATAGTCCCGCCC
CTAACTCCGCCCATCCCGCCCCTAACTCCGCCCAGTTCCGCCCATTCTCCGCCCCATGGCTGACTAATTT
TTTTTATTTATGCAGAGGCCGAGGCCGCCTCTGCCTCTGAGCTATTCCAGAAGTAGTGAGGAGGCTTTTT
TGGAGGCCTAGGCTTTTGCAAAAAGCTCCCGGGAGCTTGTATATCCATTTTCGGATCTGATCAAGAGACA
GGATGAGGATCGTTTCGCATGATTGAACAAGATGGATTGCACGCAGGTTCTCCGGCCGCTTGGGTGGAGA
GGCTATTCGGCTATGACTGGGCACAACAGACAATCGGCTGCTCTGATGCCGCCGTGTTCCGGCTGTCAGC
GCAGGGGCGCCCGGTTCTTTTTGTCAAGACCGACCTGTCCGGTGCCCTGAATGAACTGCAGGACGAGGCA
GCGCGGCTATCGTGGCTGGCCACGACGGGCGTTCCTTGCGCAGCTGTGCTCGACGTTGTCACTGAAGCGG
GAAGGGACTGGCTGCTATTGGGCGAAGTGCCGGGGCAGGATCTCCTGTCATCTCACCTTGCTCCTGCCGA
GAAAGTATCCATCATGGCTGATGCAATGCGGCGGCTGCATACGCTTGATCCGGCTACCTGCCCATTCGAC
CACCAAGCGAAACATCGCATCGAGCGAGCACGTACTCGGATGGAAGCCGGTCTTGTCGATCAGGATGATC
TGGACGAAGAGCATCAGGGGCTCGCGCCAGCCGAACTGTTCGCCAGGCTCAAGGCGCGCATGCCCGACGG
CGAGGATCTCGTCGTGACCCATGGCGATGCCTGCTTGCCGAATATCATGGTGGAAAATGGCCGCTTTTCT
GGATTCATCGACTGTGGCCGGCTGGGTGTGGCGGACCGCTATCAGGACATAGCGTTGGCTACCCGTGATA
TTGCTGAAGAGCTTGGCGGCGAATGGGCTGACCGCTTCCTCGTGCTTTACGGTATCGCCGCTCCCGATTC
GCAGCGCATCGCCTTCTATCGCCTTCTTGACGAGTTCTTCTGAGCGGGACTCTGGGGTTCGAAATGACCG
ACCAAGCGACGCCCAACCTGCCATCACGAGATTTCGATTCCACCGCCGCCTTCTATGAAAGGTTGGGCTT
CGGAATCGTTTTCCGGGACGCCGGCTGGATGATCCTCCAGCGCGGGGATCTCATGCTGGAGTTCTTCGCC
CACCCCAACTTGTTTATTGCAGCTTATAATGGTTACAAATAAAGCAATAGCATCACAAATTTCACAAATA
AAGCATTTTTTTCACTGCATTCTAGTTGTGGTTTGTCCAAACTCATCAATGTATCTTATCATGTCTGTAT
ACCGTCGACCTCTAGCTAGAGCTTGGCGTAATCATGGTCATAGCTGTTTCCTGTGTGAAATTGTTATCCG
CTCACAATTCCACACAACATACGAGCCGGAAGCATAAAGTGTAAAGCCTGGGGTGCCTAATGAGTGAGCT
AACTCACATTAATTGCGTTGCGCTCACTGCCCGCTTTCCAGTCGGGAAACCTGTCGTGCCAGCTGCATTA
ATGAATCGGCCAACGCGCGGGGAGAGGCGGTTTGCGTATTGGGCGCTCTTCCGCTTCCTCGCTCACTGAC
TCGCTGCGCTCGGTCGTTCGGCTGCGGCGAGCGGTATCAGCTCACTCAAAGGCGGTAATACGGTTATCCA
CAGAATCAGGGGATAACGCAGGAAAGAACATGTGAGCAAAAGGCCAGCAAAAGGCCAGGAACCGTAAAAA
GGCCGCGTTGCTGGCGTTTTTCCATAGGCTCCGCCCCCCTGACGAGCATCACAAAAATCGACGCTCAAGT
CAGAGGTGGCGAAACCCGACAGGACTATAAAGATACCAGGCGTTTCCCCCTGGAAGCTCCCTCGTGCGCT
CTCCTGTTCCGACCCTGCCGCTTACCGGATACCTGTCCGCCTTTCTCCCTTCGGGAAGCGTGGCGCTTTC
TCATAGCTCACGCTGTAGGTATCTCAGTTCGGTGTAGGTCGTTCGCTCCAAGCTGGGCTGTGTGCACGAA
CCCCCCGTTCAGCCCGACCGCTGCGCCTTATCCGGTAACTATCGTCTTGAGTCCAACCCGGTAAGACACG
ACTTATCGCCACTGGCAGCAGCCACTGGTAACAGGATTAGCAGAGCGAGGTATGTAGGCGGTGCTACAGA
GTTCTTGAAGTGGTGGCCTAACTACGGCTACACTAGAAGAACAGTATTTGGTATCTGCGCTCTGCTGAAG
CCAGTTACCTTCGGAAAAAGAGTTGGTAGCTCTTGATCCGGCAAACAAACCACCGCTGGTAGCGGTGGTT
TTTTTGTTTGCAAGCAGCAGATTACGCGCAGAAAAAAAGGATCTCAAGAAGATCCTTTGATCTTTTCTAC
GGGGTCTGACGCTCAGTGGAACGAAAACTCACGTTAAGGGATTTTGGTCATGAGATTATCAAAAAGGATC
TTCACCTAGATCCTTTTAAATTAAAAATGAAGTTTTAAATCAATCTAAAGTATATATGAGTAAACTTGGT
CTGACAGTTACCAATGCTTAATCAGTGAGGCACCTATCTCAGCGATCTGTCTATTTCGTTCATCCATAGT
TGCCTGACTCCCCGTCGTGTAGATAACTACGATACGGGAGGGCTTACCATCTGGCCCCAGTGCTGCAATG
ATACCGCGAGACCCACGCTCACCGGCTCCAGATTTATCAGCAATAAACCAGCCAGCCGGAAGGGCCGAGC
GCAGAAGTGGTCCTGCAACTTTATCCGCCTCCATCCAGTCTATTAATTGTTGCCGGGAAGCTAGAGTAAG
TAGTTCGCCAGTTAATAGTTTGCGCAACGTTGTTGCCATTGCTACAGGCATCGTGGTGTCACGCTCGTCG
TTTGGTATGGCTTCATTCAGCTCCGGTTCCCAACGATCAAGGCGAGTTACATGATCCCCCATGTTGTGCA
AAAAAGCGGTTAGCTCCTTCGGTCCTCCGATCGTTGTCAGAAGTAAGTTGGCCGCAGTGTTATCACTCAT
GGTTATGGCAGCACTGCATAATTCTCTTACTGTCATGCCATCCGTAAGATGCTTTTCTGTGACTGGTGAG
TACTCAACCAAGTCATTCTGAGAATAGTGTATGCGGCGACCGAGTTGCTCTTGCCCGGCGTCAATACGGG
ATAATACCGCGCCACATAGCAGAACTTTAAAAGTGCTCATCATTGGAAAACGTTCTTCGGGGCGAAAACT
CTCAAGGATCTTACCGCTGTTGAGATCCAGTTCGATGTAACCCACTCGTGCACCCAACTGATCTTCAGCA
TCTTTTACTTTCACCAGCGTTTCTGGGTGAGCAAAAACAGGAAGGCAAAATGCCGCAAAAAAGGGAATAA
GGGCGACACGGAAATGTTGAATACTCATACTCTTCCTTTTTCAATATTATTGAAGCATTTATCAGGGTTA
TTGTCTCATGAGCGGATACATATTTGAATGTATTTAGAAAAATAAACAAATAGGGGTTCCGCGCACATTT
CCCCGAAAAGTGCCACCTGACGTC
Features (pLannotate 1.2.2; 21 found; start..end, strand, type, name):
     28..80      -  misc_feature   bom (fragment): basis of mobility region from pBR322
    235..614     +  enhancer       CMV enhancer: human cytomegalovirus immediate early enhancer
    615..818     +  promoter       CMV promoter: human cytomegalovirus (CMV) immediate early promoter
    814..847     +  LTR            5' LTR (truncated) (fragment): truncated 5' long terminal repeat (LTR) from HIV-1
    863..881     +  promoter       T7 promoter: promoter for bacteriophage T7 RNA polymerase
    930..1646    +  CDS            EGFP: EGFP is a basic (constitutively fluorescent) green fluorescent protein published in 1996, derived from Aequorea victoria. It is reported to be a rapidly-maturing weak dimer with moderate acid sensitivity.
   1664..1732    +  ncRNA          Hammerhead 3: Accession: RF00008 - Hammerhead ribozyme (type III)
   1786..2010    +  polyA_signal   bGH poly(A) signal: bovine growth hormone polyadenylation signal
   2014..2035    +  promoter       SV40 promoter (fragment): SV40 enhancer and early promoter
   2056..2484    +  rep_origin     f1 ori (sequence partly withheld): f1 bacteriophage origin of replication; arrow indicates direction of (+) strand synthesis
   2498..2827    +  promoter       SV40 promoter: SV40 enhancer and early promoter
   2894..3685    +  CDS            neo: KKA2_KLEPN - Also known as kan, nptII. Experimental evidence at protein level: Swiss-Prot protein existence level 1. Resistance to kanamycin, neomycin, paromomycin, ribostamycin, butirosin and gentamicin B. From Klebsiella pneumoniae.
   3709..3867    +  CDS            ble (fragment): BLE_KLEPN - Experimental evidence at protein level: Swiss-Prot protein existence level 1. Binding protein with a strong affinity to the bleomycin family of antibiotics. Binds to CL990; an antimitotic-antibiotic compound. From Klebsiella pneumoniae.
   3862..3983    +  polyA_signal   SV40 poly(A) signal: SV40 polyadenylation signal
   4056..4072    -  protein_bind   lac operator: The lac repressor binds to the lac operator to inhibit transcription in E. coli. This inhibition can be relieved by adding lactose or isopropyl-β-D-thiogalactopyranoside (IPTG). lac repressor encoded by lacI
   4080..4110    -  promoter       lac promoter: promoter for the E. coli lac operon
   4125..4146    -  protein_bind   CAP binding site: CAP binding activates transcription in the presence of cAMP. E. coli catabolite activator protein
   4159..4251    -  CDS            lacI (fragment): lac repressor; lacI; The lac repressor binds to the lac operator to inhibit transcription in E. coli. This inhibition can be relieved by adding lactose or isopropyl-β-D-thiogalactopyranoside (IPTG).
   4434..5022    -  rep_origin     ori: high-copy-number ColE1/pMB1/pBR322/pUC origin of replication
   5193..6053    -  CDS            AmpR: β-lactamase; bla; confers resistance to ampicillin, carbenicillin, and related antibiotics
   6054..6158    -  promoter       AmpR promoter: bla
