[The description below was written by a language model from this plasmid's Addgene catalogue record and pLannotate feature annotations shown in this document.]
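Description:
pCS4127 is a mammalian expression plasmid built on the pCS408 backbone that carries a synthetic, folinic acid-responsive RNA switch designated Fol-UGAAG. The sequenced plasmid is about 6.2 kb. It is propagated in E. coli from a high-copy ColE1/pUC-type origin under ampicillin selection (AmpR with its own bla promoter), and it also contains an f1 phage origin. For selection in mammalian cells, an SV40 enhancer/early promoter drives a neomycin/kanamycin phosphotransferase (neo) gene terminated by an SV40 poly(A) signal. Small annotated fragments (bom, lacI, ble, a short HIV-1 LTR match, lac promoter/operator elements) appear to be backbone remnants rather than functional parts.

The payload is a single reporter transcription unit. The CMV immediate-early enhancer and promoter, followed by a T7 promoter, drive EGFP. A type III hammerhead ribozyme lies immediately downstream of the EGFP coding sequence, in the 3' untranslated region ahead of the bGH polyadenylation signal. This annotated ribozyme corresponds to the position of the deposited insert. In ribozyme switches of this kind, an aptamer is coupled to the self-cleaving hammerhead so that ligand binding alters cleavage activity. Because cleavage in the 3' UTR separates the transcript from its poly(A) tail and destabilises it, EGFP fluorescence reports the state of the switch. The record does not state whether folinic acid raises or lowers expression, nor what the "UGAAG" label denotes, though it presumably names a particular sequence variant. The construct serves to characterise small-molecule control of gene expression by this RNA device in mammalian cells.
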