Addgene plasmid #131746: pCS4127
Purpose: Folinic acid switch Fol-UGAAG
Depositing lab: Christina Smolke. Depositing organization: Stanford University. Publication: Massively parallel RNA device engineering in mammalian cells with RNA-Seq. Xiang JS, Kaplan M, Dykstra P, Hinks M, McKeague M, Smolke CD. Nat Commun. 2019 Sep 23;10(1):4327. doi: 10.1038/s41467-019-12334-y. PubMed 31548547.
Backbone
  Vector backbone: pCS408
  Vector type: Mammalian Expression
Growth in bacteria
  Bacterial resistance: Ampicillin, 100 μg/mL
  Growth temperature: 37°C
  Growth strain: DH5alpha
  Copy number: High Copy
Gene/Insert
  Gene/Insert name: Folinic acid switch Fol-UGAAG
  Species: Synthetic
  Cloning method: Gibson Cloning
Terms and licenses: Academic/Nonprofit Terms; Industry Terms: Not Available to Industry
How to cite: pCS4127 was a gift from Christina Smolke (Addgene plasmid # 131746 ; http://n2t.net/addgene:131746 ; RRID:Addgene_131746)
